Addgene plasmid #1444: pPD30_69
Purpose: (Empty Backbone)
Depositing lab: Andrew Fire. Depositing organization: Carnegie Institution for Science.
Backbone
  Vector backbone: Unknown
  Backbone size (bp): 5093
  Vector type: Worm Expression
Growth in bacteria
  Bacterial resistance: Ampicillin, 100 μg/mL
  Growth temperature: 37°C
  Growth strain: DH5alpha
  Copy number: Unknown
Gene/Insert
  Gene/Insert name: None
  Tag / fusion protein: myo2-1090, myo25', IVSA, rf2128
  Cloning method: Restriction Enzyme
Terms and licenses: Academic/Nonprofit Terms; Industry Terms: Not Available to Industry
Depositor comments: See Fire Lab Vector Kit Documentation 1995. Fire Lab Miniprep Number pPD30.69, Ligation number NONE.
How to cite: pPD30_69 was a gift from Andrew Fire (Addgene plasmid # 1444 ; http://n2t.net/addgene:1444 ; RRID:Addgene_1444)
