[The description below was written by a language model from this plasmid's Addgene catalogue record and pLannotate feature annotations shown in this document.]
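Description:
pPD30_69 is an empty-backbone *Caenorhabditis elegans* expression vector of about 5.1 kb from the 1995 Fire Lab Vector Kit. It is maintained in *E. coli* on a pUC/pBR322-type plasmid framework. The annotated sequence shows a ColE1/pMB1-family origin of replication and an AmpR (β-lactamase) gene with its own promoter for ampicillin selection. It also shows leftover pBR322- and pUC-derived pieces: fragments of rop and the bom mobility region, a lacI fragment, and the CAP site, lac promoter and lac operator next to remnants of the pUC18/19 multiple cloning site. The record lists the parent backbone and copy number as unknown, and no worm selection or transformation marker is recorded.

No gene insert is present. The functional worm components appear only as shorthand in the catalogue's tag field: "myo2-1090", "myo25'", "IVSA" and "rf2128". The first two point to 5' regulatory sequence from the myo-2 gene, a pharyngeal muscle myosin heavy chain gene whose promoter is commonly used for pharynx-specific expression. IVSA most likely denotes a synthetic intron of the kind placed in Fire vectors to improve transgene expression. The meaning of rf2128 is not explained in the record. The automated feature table does not annotate any of these elements, leaving most of the region between the cloning-site fragments and the bacterial backbone unlabelled. Its only hit there is a short *C. elegans* match called as an aex-5 fragment, which is probably genomic sequence carried along with a worm-derived segment rather than a deliberate coding element. The vector appears intended for restriction cloning of a sequence of interest downstream of the myo-2 regulatory region for expression in transgenic worms. The kit documentation cited by the depositor is the authoritative source for the exact layout.
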