Features (pLannotate 1.2.2; 12 found; start..end, strand, type, name):
     18..55      -  misc_feature   MCS (fragment): pUC18/19 multiple cloning site
     56..77      -  misc_feature   MCS (fragment): pUC18/19 multiple cloning site
   1855..2007    +  CDS            aex-5 (fragment): AEX5_CAEEL - Also known as kpc-3 From Caenorhabditis elegans.
   2632..2667    +  CDS            rop (fragment): Rop protein, which maintains plasmids at low copy number; rop
   2769..2868    +  misc_feature   bom (fragment): basis of mobility region from pBR322
   2966..3070    +  promoter       AmpR promoter: bla
   3071..3931    +  CDS            AmpR: β-lactamase; bla; confers resistance to ampicillin, carbenicillin, and related antibiotics
   4102..4690    +  rep_origin     ori: high-copy-number ColE1/pMB1/pBR322/pUC origin of replication
   4873..4965    +  CDS            lacI (fragment): lac repressor; lacI; The lac repressor binds to the lac operator to inhibit transcription in E. coli. This inhibition can be relieved by adding lactose or isopropyl-β-D-thiogalactopyranoside (IPTG).
   4978..4999    +  protein_bind   CAP binding site: CAP binding activates transcription in the presence of cAMP. E. coli catabolite activator protein
   5014..5044    +  promoter       lac promoter: promoter for the E. coli lac operon
   5052..5068    +  protein_bind   lac operator: The lac repressor binds to the lac operator to inhibit transcription in E. coli. This inhibition can be relieved by adding lactose or isopropyl-β-D-thiogalactopyranoside (IPTG). lac repressor encoded by lacI
>Addgene plasmid #1444 | pPD30_69 | depositor full sequence | sequence record 55 | Author sequence
ATGACCATGATTACGCCAAGCTTGCATGCCTGCAGGTCGACTCTAGAGGATCCCCAGCTTGCATGCCTGC
AGGTCGAGGCATTTGAATTGGGGGTGGTGGACAGTAACTGTCTGTAATAATAATTACTCCTGACCAGGTT
GCAATTCGAGTTTTGATAAGCATAATTATACCTTGTACATTGTGGGTTTTGTGCTGTGGACGTTTTATTG
TGACATCCCCATAAGCTACAAGAACAAAAATGAAATGTAAAAGTATTGAAAACGTCGTACATTTTATATC
TGAGTAGTATCCTTTGCTTTAAATGTCCATAAAACTAATTTTATAATCAATAAAACAACGTTTGTAAATC
AACTGAGTTTACAAGTAGAGACATTGAGGGATACTTTCACTATGCTAAAGTGATAATCGACCAAATAATA
ACTTCACTTTGGTATTTATTCCTGTCTTATAAATGTTATGTATGAATTAAATTCATATGCATATGGCTCA
CTCTGACAATTTTTAATAATCTTCCAGATCAATATTGACTACCGATGCGGGTGGTCTTTTGCTTTGAATT
CTGCTGAACTTTACACCCCGAACAGCAATGTGTGCTTCAGCCTAAAAAAAAGTAAGTGTGTTAATCAGTG
CCCCCGATTCTTCATTTTTTGCCCCTCTCTCCCGTTTCGTCGGCAAAAGAAGAGAAAATAAAGATAAGTC
TCAAGATAGGTTGGTAATCGCTAAAGTGGTTGTGTGGATAAGAGTAGCAAAATGGCAGGAAGAGCACTTT
GCGCGCACACACTGTACTCATTGTTCTGGATAAAATTCTCTCGTTGTTTGCCGTCGGATGTCTGCCTCTC
TGCATTGAGCCGGCTTCTTCACTATCTTTAGTTAACCTAAAATGCCGTTTCTTTTCTCGTATCCCCACTA
TCCCGTTGAGGTTCTCTGCTCTCTTCGCTCCCTACCGCCAGCGAGCAACTATCCGTGGGGGCGCCTTGCT
CGGAAGATGGGGGGGAAGAAAGAAGATTTTTGCTATTTGCACTTGAGAAAGAGACTTTTCCTGCGTCGAT
GGTTAGAGAACAGTGTGCAGACACTTTTCAGCTACCTAGAATTACAATTGGATATCCCCGCCTCCCAATC
CACCCACCCAGGGAAAAAGAAGGGCTCGCCGAAAATCAAAGTTATCTCCAGGCTCGCGCATCCCACCGAG
CGGTTGACTTCTCTCCACCACTTTTCATTTTAACCCTCGGGGTACGGGATTGGCCAAAGGACCCAAAGGT
ATGTTTCGAATGATACTAACATAACATAGAACATTTTCAGGAGGACCCTTGGCTAGCGTCGACGGTACCA
TGGTATTGATATCTGAGCTCCGCATCGGCCGCTGTCATCAGATCGCCATCTCGCGCCCGTGCCTCTGACT
TCTAAGTCCAATTACTCTTCAACATCCCTACATGCTCTTTCTCCCTGTGCTCCCACCCCCTATTTTTGTT
ATTATCAAAAAACTTCTCTTAATTTCTTTGTTTTTTAGCTTCTTTTAAGTCACCTCTAACAATGAAATTG
TGTAGATTCAAAAATAGAATTAATTCGTAATAAAAAGTCGAAAAAAATTGTGCTCCCTCCCCCCATTAAT
AATAATTCTATCCCAAAATCTACACAATGTTCTGTGTACACTTCTTATGTTTTTTACTTCTGATAAATTT
TTTTGAAACATCATAGAAAAAACCGCACACAAAATACCTTATCATATGTTACGTTTCAGTTTATGACCGC
AATTTTTATTTCTTCGCACGTCTGGGCCTCTCATGACGTCAAATCATGCTCATCGTGAAAAAGTTTTGGA
GTATTTTTGGAATTTTTCAATCAAGTGAAAGTTTATGAAATTAATTTTCCTGCTTTTGCTTTTTGGGGTT
TCCCCTATTGTTTGTCAAGATTTCGAGGACGGCGTTTTTCTTGCTAAAATCACAAGTATTGATGAGCACG
ATGCAAGAAAGATCGGAAGAAGGTTTGGGTTTGAGGCTCAGTGGAAGGTGAGTAGAAGTTGATAATTTGA
AAGTGGAGTAGTGTCTATGGGGTTTTTGCCTTAAATGACAGAATACATTCCCAATATACCAAACATAACT
GTTTAAAATTAAACATTTTTCTAAATTTTATATGATTTCTTTTAAATTTGCAAAAATTACTTAAATTTGA
ATTCCCGCGCAAATGAGTGACTTCATTTTCTGCATTATTGTGTTTTCCGGCTATATTAATAGGTATTTGT
TTGTGTTTTTCTTTATTTTATGATTCGAACATATTTCCCTAAAGAAAAAATATGATTAATCTGGAAAAAT
TGGAAAATTATTTTTCAAATAAAAAACAAAGAAAAAAATGAAGAAAAACCTATTAGTTTGGCCATAAAAC
GCAAAAATGTCGAAAATGACGTCACTCATCTGCGCGGGAAATCAAGAATAATTCGGCCTTTTTTATTTTT
TTGGAAAATCGTAAAACATTTAGAAAAATTTTTTAATAGTTATATGGGACTTATTCTGCATTTAGGGCAA
AAGCCAGAGACTACTCCACCGTTAACATGAATTATGAATATTATTGCGACAAGACCCAAACATTGATAAA
CCCAAATCTAGCCTACTAGTCGGCCGTACGGGCCCTTTCGTCTCGCGCGTTTCGGTGATGACGGTGAAAA
CCTCTGACACATGCAGCTCCCGGAGACGGTCACAGCTTGTCTGTAAGCGGATGCCGGGAGCAGACAAGCC
CGTCAGGGCGCGTCAGCGGGTGTTGGCGGGTGTCGGGGCTGGCTTAACTATGCGGCATCAGAGCAGATTG
TACTGAGAGTGCACCATATGCGGTGTGAAATACCGCACAGATGCGTAAGGAGAAAATACCGCATCAGGCG
GCCTTAAGGGCCTCGTGATACGCCTATTTTTATAGGTTAATGTCATGATAATAATGGTTTCTTAGACGTC
AGGTGGCACTTTTCGGGGAAATGTGCGCGGAACCCCTATTTGTTTATTTTTCTAAATACATTCAAATATG
TATCCGCTCATGAGACAATAACCCTGATAAATGCTTCAATAATATTGAAAAAGGAAGAGTATGAGTATTC
AACATTTCCGTGTCGCCCTTATTCCCTTTTTTGCGGCATTTTGCCTTCCTGTTTTTGCTCACCCAGAAAC
GCTGGTGAAAGTAAAAGATGCTGAAGATCAGTTGGGTGCACGAGTGGGTTACATCGAACTGGATCTCAAC
AGCGGTAAGATCCTTGAGAGTTTTCGCCCCGAAGAACGTTTTCCAATGATGAGCACTTTTAAAGTTCTGC
TATGTGGCGCGGTATTATCCCGTATTGACGCCGGGCAAGAGCAACTCGGTCGCCGCATACACTATTCTCA
GAATGACTTGGTTGAGTACTCACCAGTCACAGAAAAGCATCTTACGGATGGCATGACAGTAAGAGAATTA
TGCAGTGCTGCCATAACCATGAGTGATAACACTGCGGCCAACTTACTTCTGACAACGATCGGAGGACCGA
AGGAGCTAACCGCTTTTTTGCACAACATGGGGGATCATGTAACTCGCCTTGATCGTTGGGAACCGGAGCT
GAATGAAGCCATACCAAACGACGAGCGTGACACCACGATGCCTGTAGCAATGGCAACAACGTTGCGCAAA
CTATTAACTGGCGAACTACTTACTCTAGCTTCCCGGCAACAATTAATAGACTGGATGGAGGCGGATAAAG
TTGCAGGACCACTTCTGCGCTCGGCCCTTCCGGCTGGCTGGTTTATTGCTGATAAATCTGGAGCCGGTGA
GCGTGGGTCTCGCGGTATCATTGCAGCACTGGGGCCAGATGGTAAGCCCTCCCGTATCGTAGTTATCTAC
ACGACGGGGAGTCAGGCAACTATGGATGAACGAAATAGACAGATCGCTGAGATAGGTGCCTCACTGATTA
AGCATTGGTAACTGTCAGACCAAGTTTACTCATATATACTTTAGATTGATTTAAAACTTCATTTTTAATT
TAAAAGGATCTAGGTGAAGATCCTTTTTGATAATCTCATGACCAAAATCCCTTAACGTGAGTTTTCGTTC
CACTGAGCGTCAGACCCCGTAGAAAAGATCAAAGGATCTTCTTGAGATCCTTTTTTTCTGCGCGTAATCT
GCTGCTTGCAAACAAAAAAACCACCGCTACCAGCGGTGGTTTGTTTGCCGGATCAAGAGCTACCAACTCT
TTTTCCGAAGGTAACTGGCTTCAGCAGAGCGCAGATACCAAATACTGTCCTTCTAGTGTAGCCGTAGTTA
GGCCACCACTTCAAGAACTCTGTAGCACCGCCTACATACCTCGCTCTGCTAATCCTGTTACCAGTGGCTG
CTGCCAGTGGCGATAAGTCGTGTCTTACCGGGTTGGACTCAAGACGATAGTTACCGGATAAGGCGCAGCG
GTCGGGCTGAACGGGGGGTTCGTGCACACAGCCCAGCTTGGAGCGAACGACCTACACCGAACTGAGATAC
CTACAGCGTGAGCATTGAGAAAGCGCCACGCTTCCCGAAGGGAGAAAGGCGGACAGGTATCCGGTAAGCG
GCAGGGTCGGAACAGGAGAGCGCACGAGGGAGCTTCCAGGGGGAAACGCCTGGTATCTTTATAGTCCTGT
CGGGTTTCGCCACCTCTGACTTGAGCGTCGATTTTTGTGATGCTCGTCAGGGGGGCGGAGCCTATGGAAA
AACGCCAGCAACGCGGCCTTTTTACGGTTCCTGGCCTTTTGCTGGCCTTTTGCTCACATGTTCTTTCCTG
CGTTATCCCCTGATTCTGTGGATAACCGTATTACCGCCTTTGAGTGAGCTGATACCGCTCGCCGCAGCCG
AACGACCGAGCGCAGCGAGTCAGTGAGCGAGGAAGCGGAAGAGCGCCCAATACGCAAACCGCCTCTCCCC
GCGCGTTGGCCGATTCATTAATGCAGCTGGCACGACAGGTTTCCCGACTGGAAAGCGGGCAGTGAGCGCA
ACGCAATTAATGTGAGTTAGCTCACTCATTAGGCACCCCAGGCTTTACACTTTATGCTTCCGGCTCGTAT
GTTGTGTGGAATTGTGAGCGGATAACAATTTCACACAGGAAACAGCT
