>Addgene plasmid #1444 | pPD30_69 | addgene partial sequence | sequence record 16585 | 1444_m13reverse
GNGCCTGCGGTCGACTCTAGAGGATCCCCAGCTTGCATGCCTGCAGGTCGAGGCATTTGAATTGGGGGTG
GTGGACAGTAACTGTCTGTAATAATAATTACTCCTGACCAGGTTGCAATTCGAGTTTTGATAAGCATAAT
TATACCTTGTACATTGTGGGTTTTGTGCTGTGGACGTTTTATTGTGACATCCCCATAAGCTACAAGAACA
AAAATGAAATGTAAAAGTATTGAAAACGTCGTACATTTTATATCTGAGTAGTATCCTTTGCTTTAAATGT
CCATAAAACTAATTTTATAATCAATAAAACAACGTTTGTAAATCAACTGAGTTTACAAGTAGAGACATTG
AGGGATACTTTCACTATGCTAAAGTGATAATCGACCAAATAATAACTTCACTTTGGTATTTATTCCTGTC
TTATAAATGTTATGTATGAATTAAATTCATATGCATATGGCTCACTCTGACAATTTTTAATAATCTTCCA
GATCAATATTGACTACCGATGCGGGTGGTCTTTTGCTTTGAATTCTGCTGAACTTTACACCCCGAACAGC
AATGTGTGCTTCAGCCTAAAAAAAAGTAAGTGTGTTAATCAGTGCCCCCGATTCTTCATTTTTTGCCCCT
CTCTCCCGTTTCGTCGGCAAAAGAAGAGAAAATAAAGATAAGTCTCAAGATAGGTTGGTAATCGCTAAAG
TGGTTGTGTGGATAAGAGTAGCAAAATGGCAGGAAGAGCACTTTGCGCGCACACACTGTACTCATTGTTC
TGGATAAAATTCTCTCGTTGTTTGCCGTCGGATGTCTGCCTCTCTGCATTGAGCCGGCTTCTTCACTATC
TTTAGTTAACCTAAAATGCCGTTTCTTTTCTCGTATCCCCACTATCCCGNTGAGGTTCTCTGCTCTCTTC
GCTCCCTACCGCCAGCGAGCAACTATCCGTGGGGGCGCCTTGCTCGGAAGANGGGGGGGAANAAANAANA
TTTTTGCTATTTGCNCTGGAAAAGAGACNTTTCCTGCGNCAAGGNTANAGACAGNGTGCANACCCTTTCC
GCTACCAAAATTACANTGGANATCCCNCCTCCCATCCNCCCCCCAGGNAAAANAAGGCNCNCCAAAAACA
AGTTNCNCCNGGCCCCCNCCCCCCGAGGGGNGACTNCCCCCCCCCCTTNTTTTTACCCCCCGGGGACGGG
ATGGCCNAGGACCCNAGGGTNNTTCCAAGGAACAAAANANAAAAAAATTTTTNGGNNACCCTGGTTANNN
CCCACGGNCCNGGNATNNANTNGAACCCCCCCCGCCGGGGTNAAAAAACNNNCCNNCCNGCCCCGAANN
